>Addgene plasmid #16358 | pET28a-SENP5 (catalytic domain) | addgene partial sequence | sequence record 22731 | 16358 with T7
ATTCCCNCTANAATATTTTGTTTACTTTAAGAAGGAGATATACCATGGGCAGCAGCCATCATCATCATCA
TCACAGCAGCGGCCTGGTGCCGCGCGGCAGCCATATGCTGGATATGGACGACCTGGCGACTCTGGATGGT
CAGAACTGGCTGAATGACCAGGTCATTAATATGTATGGTGAGCTGATAATGGATGCAGTCCCAGACAAAG
TTCACTTCTTCAACAGCTTTTTTCATAGACAGCTGGTAACCAAAGGATATAATGGAGTAAAAAGATGGAC
TAAAAAGGTGGATTTGTTTAAAAAGAGTCTTCTGTTGATTCCTATTCACCTGGAAGTCCACTGGTCTCTC
ATTACTGTGACACTCTCTAATCGAATTATTTCATTTTATGATTCCCAAGGCATTCATTTTAAGTTTTGTG
TAGAGAATATAAGAAAGTATTTGCTGACTGAAGCCAGAGAAAAAAATAGACCTGAATTTCTTCAGGGTTG
GCAGACTGCTGTTACGAAGTGTATTCCACAACAGAAAAACGACAGTGACTGTGGAGTCTTTGTGCTCCAG
TACTGCAAGTGCCTCGCCTTAGAGCAGCCTTTCCAGTTTTCACAAGAAGACATGCCCCGAGTGCGGAAGA
GGATTTACAAGGAGCTATGTGAGTGCCGGCTCATGGACTGACTCGAGCACCACCACCACCACCACTGAGA
TCCGGCTGCTAACAANCCCGAAGGAACTGATTGGCTGNGCCCCCCTGACAAACCAGCAANCCCTGGGCCT
CTANCGGTCTGANGGTTTNGNGAAGGAGACTAT
