[The description below was written by a language model from this plasmid's Addgene catalogue record.]
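Description:
pET28a-SENP5 (catalytic domain) is a bacterial expression plasmid built on the Novagen pET28a backbone (about 5.4 kb without insert) and selected with kanamycin. It carries an insert of roughly 600 bp encoding the catalytic domain of human SENP5 (SUMO/sentrin-specific peptidase 5), corresponding to amino acids 567 to 755 of the protein. The fragment was placed between the NdeI and XhoI sites of the polylinker, both of which remain intact, so that the coding sequence is fused in frame to the N-terminal His tag supplied by the backbone. The record lists copy number as unknown and provides no feature table, so individual elements are not itemised. However, pET28a is a standard T7-driven vector in which the insert sits downstream of a T7 promoter under lac operator control, and the use of T7 primers for sequencing from both ends is consistent with that arrangement.

Because transcription depends on T7 RNA polymerase, the plasmid can be maintained in an ordinary cloning strain such as DH5alpha, while protein production requires a DE3 lysogen. The record points to a BL21(DE3) codon-supplemented strain, which helps with translation of human codons that are rare in E. coli. The His tag allows purification of the recombinant protease domain by immobilised metal affinity chromatography. The associated publication profiled the specificities and activities of the human SENP family, so the construct is suited to producing isolated SENP5 catalytic domain for in vitro biochemical studies, such as assays of SUMO precursor processing and deconjugation.
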