Addgene plasmid #16358: pET28a-SENP5 (catalytic domain)
Depositing lab: Guy Salvesen. Depositing organization: Sanford Burnham Prebys Medical Discovery Institute. Publication: Small ubiquitin-related modifier (SUMO)-specific proteases: profiling the specificities and activities of human SENPs. Mikolajczyk J, Drag M, Bekes M, Cao JT, Ronai Z, Salvesen GS. J Biol Chem. 2007 Sep 7. 282(36):26217-24. 10.1074/jbc.M702444200 PubMed 17591783.
Backbone
  Vector backbone: pET28a
  Backbone manufacturer: Novagen
  Backbone size w/o insert (bp): 5369
  Vector type: Bacterial Expression
Growth in bacteria
  Bacterial resistance: Kanamycin, 50 μg/mL
  Growth temperature: 37°C
  Growth strain: DH5alpha
  Growth instructions: BL21(DE3)Codon plus
  Copy number: Unknown
Gene/Insert
  Gene/Insert name: human SENP5 catalytic domain (alt name: SENP5 - SUMO/sentrin specific peptidase 5)
  Species: H. sapiens (human)
  Insert size (bp): 600
  Mutation: Amino Acid 567 to 755 catalytic domain of human SENP5.
  Entrez Gene: SENP5
  Tag / fusion protein: His (N terminal on backbone)
  Cloning method: Restriction Enzyme; 5′ cloning site NdeI (not destroyed); 3′ cloning site XhoI (not destroyed)
  Sequencing primers: 5′ T7; 3′ T7
Terms and licenses: Academic/Nonprofit Terms; Industry Terms: Not Available to Industry
How to cite: pET28a-SENP5 (catalytic domain) was a gift from Guy Salvesen (Addgene plasmid # 16358 ; http://n2t.net/addgene:16358 ; RRID:Addgene_16358)
